Addgene plasmid #64392: 6x_a1gRNAOp_pCYC1m_yeBFP2
Purpose: encodes six a1 operator sites upstream of minimal pCYC1 promoter driving yeast enhanced BFP
Depositing lab: Timothy Lu. Depositing organization: Massachusetts Institute of Technology. Publication: Tunable and Multifunctional Eukaryotic Transcription Factors Based on CRISPR/Cas. Farzadfard F, Perli SD, Lu TK. ACS Synth Biol. 2013 Sep 11. 10.1021/sb400081r PubMed 23977949.
Backbone
  Vector backbone: pRS406
  Backbone size w/o insert (bp): 4500
  Total vector size (bp): 5500
  Vector type: Yeast Expression
  Selectable markers: URA3
Growth in bacteria
  Bacterial resistance: Ampicillin, 100 μg/mL
  Growth temperature: 37°C
  Growth strain: DH5alpha
  Copy number: High Copy
Gene/Insert
  Gene/Insert name: yeast enhanced BFP2
  Species: S. cerevisiae (budding yeast)
  Insert size (bp): 1000
Terms and licenses: Academic/Nonprofit Terms; Industry Terms: Not Available to Industry
How to cite: 6x_a1gRNAOp_pCYC1m_yeBFP2 was a gift from Timothy Lu (Addgene plasmid # 64392 ; http://n2t.net/addgene:64392 ; RRID:Addgene_64392)
