[The description below was written by a language model from this plasmid's Addgene catalogue record.]
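Description:
6x_a1gRNAOp_pCYC1m_yeBFP2 is a yeast expression reporter plasmid of about 5.5 kb, built on the roughly 4.5 kb pRS406 backbone. pRS406 belongs to the pRS40x series of yeast integrating vectors, which lack a yeast replication origin and are normally maintained by integration into the genome, with URA3 serving as the auxotrophic marker for selection in ura3 strains. In E. coli the plasmid is propagated at high copy under ampicillin selection. No feature table accompanies the record, so the exact positions and sequences of individual elements, including any terminator following the reporter, are not stated.

The payload, listed as about 1 kb, is a synthetic reporter cassette in which six copies of an "a1" guide RNA operator site sit upstream of a minimal version of the CYC1 promoter that drives a yeast-enhanced blue fluorescent protein (yeBFP2). A minimal CYC1 promoter retains core promoter function but has little upstream activating sequence, so it gives low basal expression and responds strongly to factors recruited nearby. The repeated operator sites provide multiple binding targets for a guide RNA matching the a1 sequence, allowing a CRISPR/Cas-based transcription factor to be directed to the promoter region. BFP fluorescence then provides a quantitative readout of the resulting transcriptional change.

The associated publication concerns tunable, multifunctional eukaryotic transcription factors based on CRISPR/Cas, which fits use of this construct as a reporter for measuring guide RNA-directed regulation in S. cerevisiae. The six-site design presumably allows the effect of operator number on output to be assessed. The guide RNA and Cas-derived regulator are not encoded on this plasmid according to the record and would have to be supplied separately.
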