>Addgene plasmid #64392 | 6x_a1gRNAOp_pCYC1m_yeBFP2 | depositor partial sequence | sequence record 111607 | 6xa1_pCYC1
AAGCTTGATATCGAATTCCTGCAGCCCGGGTACTGTATGTACATACAGTAGGATCCTCGAAAATATTAAT
TACTGTATGTACATACAGTAGGATCCTCGAAAATATTAATTACTGTATGTACATACAGTAGGATCCTACT
GTATGTACATACAGTAATTAATATTTTCGAGGATCCTACTGTATGTACATACAGTAATTAATATTTTCGA
GGATCCTACTGTATGTACATACAGTAATTAATATTTTCGAGGATCCTATGGCATGCATGTGCTCTGTATG
TATATAAAACTCTTGTTTTCTTCTTTTCTCTAAATATTCTTTCCTTATACATTAGGACCTTTGCAGCATA
AATTACTATACTTCTATAGACACACAAACACAAATACACACACTAATCTAGATAAAAAATGGTTTCCAAG
