>Addgene plasmid #64392 | 6x_a1gRNAOp_pCYC1m_yeBFP2 | addgene partial sequence | sequence record 111609 | M13-F20 5'-TGTAAAACGACGGCCAGT-3'
CCCCCCTCGAGGTCGACGGTATCGATAAGCTTGATATCGAATTCCTGCAGCCCGGGTACTGTATGTACAT
ACAGTAGGATCCTCGAAAATATTAATTACTGTATGTACATACAGTAGGATCCTCGAAAATATTAATTACT
GTATGTACATACAGTAGGATCCTCGAAAATATTAATTACTGTATGTACATACAGTAGGATCCTC
