>Addgene plasmid #64392 | 6x_a1gRNAOp_pCYC1m_yeBFP2 | addgene partial sequence | sequence record 112030 | M13-Rev 5'-CAGGAAACAGCTATGACC-3'
ACAAAGCTGGAGCTCCACCGCGGTGGCGGCCGGATCTTCGAGCGTCCCAAAACCTTCTCAAGCAAGGTTT
TCAGTATAATGTTACATGCGTACACGCGTCTGTACAGAAAAAAAAGAAAAATTTGAAATATAAATAACGT
TCTTAATACTAACATAACTATAAAAAAATAAATAGGGACCTAGACTTCAGGTTGTCTAACTCCTTCCTTT
TCGGTTAGAGCGGATCTTAGCTAGCCGCGGTACCAAGCTTACTCGAGTTACTTGTACAATTCGTCCATAC
CCAAAGTGATACCAGCAGCAGTACGAAATTCTAACAAGACCATGTGATCTCTCTTTTCATTTGGGTCCTT
AGACAAGACAGATTGGGTAGACAAGTAATGAGAATCTGGTAATAAGACTGGACCGTCACCAATTGGAGTG
TTTTGTTGGTAGTGGTCAGCTAATTGGACAGAACCGTCTTCAACGTTGTGTCTGATTTTAAAGTTGACCT
TAATACCGTTCTTTTGCTTAACAGCCATAATGTAAATATTATGGGAGTTGAAATTGTATTCTAACTTGTG
ACCCAAAATGTTACCATCTTCCTTGAAATCAACACCCTTCAATTCGATTCTATTGACTAAAGTATCACCT
TCGAACTTGACTTCGGCTCTAGTTTTGTAAGTACCATCGTCCTTGAAGAAGATAGTTCTTTCTTGAACGT
AACCTTCTGGCATGGCGGA
